>Addgene plasmid #216534 | pCAG_Xph20-GCaMP7f-CCR5TC | addgene full sequence | sequence record 426030 | Addgene NGS Result
GGCAACGTGCTGGTTATTGTGCTGTCTCATCATTTTGGCAAAGAATTCGGTACCGCGGGCCCGGGGCCAC
CATGGCGGGCAGCTCTGTCAGTTCCGTGCCGACCAAACTGGAAGTGGTTGCGGCCACCCCGACGTCTCTG
CTGATCAGCTGGGATGCAGTGGCGAAGAATGTGAAGGTCGGTTATTACCGTATCACCTATGGCGAAACGG
GCGGTAACTCCCCGGTTCAGGAATTCACCGTCCCGGGTAGTTCCTCAACCGCAACGATTTCCGGCCTGTC
ACCGGGTGTCGACTATACCATTACGGTTTACGCTAATGGGGTGCTGAGTAAGATGGTGCTTCCGATTTCT
ATCAATTACCGTACCGGTAGCGGCTCCAGTAGATCTGACTCATCACGTCGTAAGTGGAATAAGACAGGTC
ACGCAGTCAGAGCTATAGGTCGGCTGAGCTCACTCGAGAACGTCTATATCAAGGCCGACAAGCAGAAGAA
CGGCATCAAGGCGAACTTCAAGATCCGCCACAACATCGAGGACGGCGGCGTGCAGCTCGCCTACCACTAC
CAGCAGAACACCCCCATCGGCGACGGCCCCGTGCTGCTGCCCGACAACCACTACCTGAGCGTGCAGTCCA
AACTTTCGAAAGACCCCAACGAGAAGCGCGATCACATGGTCCTGCTGGAGTTCGTGACCGCCGCCGGGAT
CACTCTCGGCATGGACGAGCTGTACAAGGGCGGTACCGGAGGGAGCATGGTGAGCAAGGGCGAGGAGCTG
TTCACCGGGGTGGTGCCCATCCTGGTCGAGCTGGACGGCGACGTAAACGGCCACAAGTTCAGCGTGTCCG
GCGAGGGTGAGGGCGATGCCACCTACGGCAAGCTGACCCTGAAGTTCATCTGCACCACCGGCAAGCTGCC
CGTGCCCTGGCCCACCCTCGTGACCACCCTGACCTACGGCGTGCAGTGCTTCAGCCGCTACCCCGACCAC
ATGAAGCAGCACGACTTCTTCAAGTCCGCCATGCCCGAAGGCTACATCCAGGAGCGCACCATCTTCTTCA
AGGACGACGGCAACTACAAGACCCGCGCCGAGGTGAAGTTCGAGGGCGACACCCTGGTGAACCGCATCGA
GCTTAAGGGCATCGACTTCAAGGAGGACGGCAACATCCTGGGGCACAAGCTGGAGTACAACCTGCCGGAC
CAACTGACTGAAGAGCAGATCGCAGAATTTAAAGAGCTGTTCTCCCTATTTGACAAGGACGGGGATGGGA
CAATAACAACCAAGGAGCTGGGGACGGTGATGCGGTCTCTGGGGCAGAACCCCACAGAAGCAGAGCTGCA
GGACATGATCAATGAAGTAGATGCCGACGGTGACGGCACAATCGACTTCCCTGAGTTCCTGACAATGATG
GCAAGAAAAATGAAATACACAGACAGTGAAGAAGAAATTAGAGAAGCGTTCCGTGTGTTTGATAAGGATG
GCAATGGCTACATCAGTGCAGCAGAGCTTCGCCACGTGATGACAAACCTTGGAGAGAAGTTAACAGATGA
AGAGGTTGATGAAATGATCAGGGAAGCAGACATCGATGGGGATGGTCAGGTAAACTACGAAGAGTTTGTA
CAAATGATGACAGCGAAGGGCGGTTCGGGCGGTAGCGGCGGTTCGGGCGGTAGCGCTAGCGGAGCTGGCG
CTGGAGCGGGTGCAGGGGCTGGCTCTAGATTCCAGTGCCGGATCTGCATGCGGAACTTCAGCGACCGGTC
CAACCTGAGCAGGCACATCAGAACCCACACCGGAGAAAAGCCCTTCGCCTGCGACATTTGCGGCCGGAAG
TTCGCCATCAGCAGCAACCTGAACAGCCACACCAAGATCCACACTGGCAGCCAGAAACCTTTCCAGTGCA
GAATTTGTATGAGAAACTTTAGCAGAAGCGACAACCTGGCCAGACACATCCGGACACATACTGGTGAAAA
ACCTTTTGCCTGTGATATCTGTGGCAGAAAGTTTGCCACCTCCGGCAATCTGACCCGGCACACAAAGATT
CACCTGCGGGGCAGCCAGCTATCGATTGTCGACGCTCCTGAACAACGTGAAGGTGCTTCTCAAGTTTCTG
TTTCTGTTACTTTTGAAGATGTTGCTGTTCTTTTTACTCGTGATGAATGGAAAAAACTTGATCTTTCTCA
ACGTTCTCTTTATCGTGAAGTTATGCTTGAAAATTATTCTAATCTTGCTTCTATGGCTTAAACGCGTTGT
ACAAGTAAAGCGGCCCCGGACTCGAGGCCGCAGGTAAGTATCAAGGTTACAAGACAGGTTTAAGGAGACC
AATAGAAACTGGGCTTGTCGAGACAGAGAAGACTCTTGCGTTTCTGATAGGCACCTATTGGTCTTACTGA
CATCCACTTTGCCTTTCTCTCCACAGGTGTCGACAATCAACCTCTGGATTACAAAATTTGTGAAAGATTG
ACTGGTATTCTTAACTATGTTGCTCCTTTTACGCTATGTGGATACGCTGCTTTAATGCCTTTGTATCATG
CTATTGCTTCCCGTATGGCTTTCATTTTCTCCTCCTTGTATAAATCCTGGTTGCTGTCTCTTTATGAGGA
GTTGTGGCCCGTTGTCAGGCAACGTGGCGTGGTGTGCACTGTGTTTGCTGACGCAACCCCCACTGGTTGG
GGCATTGCCACCACCTGTCAGCTCCTTTCCGGGACTTTCGCTTTCCCCCTCCCTATTGCCACGGCGGAAC
TCATCGCCGCCTGCCTTGCCCGCTGCTGGACAGGGGCTCGGCTGTTGGGCACTGACAATTCCGTGGTGTT
GTCGGGGAAGCTGACGTCCTTTCCATGGCTGCTCGCCTGTGTTGCCACCTGGATTCTGCGCGGGACGTCC
TTCTGCTACGTCCCTTCGGCCCTCAATCCAGCGGACCTTCCTTCCCGCGGCCTGCTGCCGGCTCTGCGGC
CTCTTCCGCGTCTTCGCCTTCGCCCTCAGACGAGTCGGATCTCCCTTTGGGCCGCCTCCCCGCCTGGAAT
TCGAGCTCGGTACGATCAGCCTCGACTGTGCCTTCTAGTTGCCAGCCATCTGTTGTTTGCCCCTCCCCCG
TGCCTTCCTTGACCCTGGAAGGTGCCACTCCCACTGTCCTTTCCTAATAAAATGAGGAAATTGCATCGCA
TTGTCTGAGTAGGTGTCATTCTATTCTGGGGGGTGGGGTGGGGCAGGACAGCAAGGGGGAGGATTGGGAA
GACAATAGCCCAGCTTTTGTTCCCTTTAGTGAGGGTTAATTGCGCGCTTGGCGTAATCATGGTCATAGCT
GTTTCCTGTGTGAAATTGTTATCCGCTAATTCACTCCTCAGGTGCAGGCTGCCTATCAGAAGGTGGTGGC
TGGTGTGGCCAATGCCCTGGCTCACAAATACCACTGAGATCGATCTTTTTCCCTCTGCCAAAAATTATGG
GGACATCATGAAGCCCCTTGAGCATCTGACTTCTGGCTAATAAAGGAAATTTATTTTCATTGCAATAGTG
TGTTGGAATTTTTTGTGTCTCTCACTCGGAAGGACATATGGGAGGGCAAATCATTTAAAACATCAGAATG
AGTATTTGGTTTAGAGTTTGGCAACATATGCCCATATGCTGGCTGCCATGAACAAAGGTTGGCTATAAAG
AGGTCATCAGTATATGAAACAGCCCCCTGCTGTCCATTCCTTATTCCATAGAAAAGCCTTGACTTGAGGT
TAGATTTTTTTTATATTTTGTTTTGTGTTATTTTTTTCTTTAACATCCCTAAAATTTTCCTTACATGTTT
TACTAGCCAGATTTTTCCTCCTCTCCTGACTACTCCCAGTCATAGCTGTCCCTCTTCTCTTATGGAGATC
CCTCGACCTGCAGCCCAAGCTTGGCGTAATCATGGTCATAGCTGTTTCCTGTGTGAAATTGTTATCCGCT
CACAATTCCACACAACATACGAGCCGGAAGCATAAAGTGTAAAGCCTGGGGTGCCTAATGAGTGAGCTAA
CTCACATTAATTGCGTTGCGCTCACTGCCCGCTTTCCAGTCGGGAAACCTGTCGTGCCAGCGGATCCGCA
TCTCAATTAGTCAGCAACCATAGTCCCGCCCCTAACTCCGCCCATCCCGCCCCTAACTCCGCCCAGTTCC
GCCCATTCTCCGCCCCATGGCTGACTAATTTTTTTTATTTATGCAGAGGCCGAGGCCGCCTCGGCCTCTG
AGCTATTCCAGAAGTAGTGAGGAGGCTTTTTTGGAGGCCTAGGCTTTTGCAAAAAGCTAACTTGTTTATT
GCAGCTTATAATGGTTACAAATAAAGCAATAGCATCACAAATTTCACAAATAAAGCATTTTTTTCACTGC
ATTCTAGTTGTGGTTTGTCCAAACTCATCAATGTATCTTATCATGTCTGGATCCGCTGCATTAATGAATC
GGCCAACGCGCGGGGAGAGGCGGTTTGCGTATTGGGCGCTCTTCCGCTTCCTCGCTCACTGACTCGCTGC
GCTCGGTCGTTCGGCTGCGGCGAGCGGTATCAGCTCACTCAAAGGCGGTAATACGGTTATCCACAGAATC
AGGGGATAACGCAGGAAAGAACATGTGAGCAAAAGGCCAGCAAAAGGCCAGGAACCGTAAAAAGGCCGCG
TTGCTGGCGTTTTTCCATAGGCTCCGCCCCCCTGACGAGCATCACAAAAATCGACGCTCAAGTCAGAGGT
GGCGAAACCCGACAGGACTATAAAGATACCAGGCGTTTCCCCCTGGAAGCTCCCTCGTGCGCTCTCCTGT
TCCGACCCTGCCGCTTACCGGATACCTGTCCGCCTTTCTCCCTTCGGGAAGCGTGGCGCTTTCTCATAGC
TCACGCTGTAGGTATCTCAGTTCGGTGTAGGTCGTTCGCTCCAAGCTGGGCTGTGTGCACGAACCCCCCG
TTCAGCCCGACCGCTGCGCCTTATCCGGTAACTATCGTCTTGAGTCCAACCCGGTAAGACACGACTTATC
GCCACTGGCAGCAGCCACTGGTAACAGGATTAGCAGAGCGAGGTATGTAGGCGGTGCTACAGAGTTCTTG
AAGTGGTGGCCTAACTACGGCTACACTAGAAGAACAGTATTTGGTATCTGCGCTCTGCTGAAGCCAGTTA
CCTTCGGAAAAAGAGTTGGTAGCTCTTGATCCGGCAAACAAACCACCGCTGGTAGCGGTGGTTTTTTTGT
TTGCAAGCAGCAGATTACGCGCAGAAAAAAAGGATCTCAAGAAGATCCTTTGATCTTTTCTACGGGGTCT
GACGCTCAGTGGAACGAAAACTCACGTTAAGGGATTTTGGTCATGAGATTATCAAAAAGGATCTTCACCT
AGATCCTTTTAAATTAAAAATGAAGTTTTAAATCAATCTAAAGTATATATGAGTAAACTTGGTCTGACAG
TTACCAATGCTTAATCAGTGAGGCACCTATCTCAGCGATCTGTCTATTTCGTTCATCCATAGTTGCCTGA
CTCCCCGTCGTGTAGATAACTACGATACGGGAGGGCTTACCATCTGGCCCCAGTGCTGCAATGATACCGC
GAGACCCACGCTCACCGGCTCCAGATTTATCAGCAATAAACCAGCCAGCCGGAAGGGCCGAGCGCAGAAG
TGGTCCTGCAACTTTATCCGCCTCCATCCAGTCTATTAATTGTTGCCGGGAAGCTAGAGTAAGTAGTTCG
CCAGTTAATAGTTTGCGCAACGTTGTTGCCATTGCTACAGGCATCGTGGTGTCACGCTCGTCGTTTGGTA
TGGCTTCATTCAGCTCCGGTTCCCAACGATCAAGGCGAGTTACATGATCCCCCATGTTGTGCAAAAAAGC
GGTTAGCTCCTTCGGTCCTCCGATCGTTGTCAGAAGTAAGTTGGCCGCAGTGTTATCACTCATGGTTATG
GCAGCACTGCATAATTCTCTTACTGTCATGCCATCCGTAAGATGCTTTTCTGTGACTGGTGAGTACTCAA
CCAAGTCATTCTGAGAATAGTGTATGCGGCGACCGAGTTGCTCTTGCCCGGCGTCAATACGGGATAATAC
CGCGCCACATAGCAGAACTTTAAAAGTGCTCATCATTGGAAAACGTTCTTCGGGGCGAAAACTCTCAAGG
ATCTTACCGCTGTTGAGATCCAGTTCGATGTAACCCACTCGTGCACCCAACTGATCTTCAGCATCTTTTA
CTTTCACCAGCGTTTCTGGGTGAGCAAAAACAGGAAGGCAAAATGCCGCAAAAAAGGGAATAAGGGCGAC
ACGGAAATGTTGAATACTCATACTCTTCCTTTTTCAATATTATTGAAGCATTTATCAGGGTTATTGTCTC
ATGAGCGGATACATATTTGAATGTATTTAGAAAAATAAACAAATAGGGGTTCCGCGCACATTTCCCCGAA
AAGTGCCACCTGGGTCGACATTGATTATTGACTAGAGTCATCCTCATCGTCGACATTGATTATTGACTAG
TTATTAATAGTAATCAATTACGGGGTCATTAGTTCATAGCCCATATATGGAGTTCCGCGTTACATAACTT
ACGGTAAATGGCCCGCCTGGCTGACCGCCCAACGACCCCCGCCCATTGACGTCAATAATGACGTATGTTC
CCATAGTAACGCCAATAGGGACTTTCCATTGACGTCAATGGGTGGAGTATTTACGGTAAACTGCCCACTT
GGCAGTACATCAAGTGTATCATATGCCAAGTACGCCCCCTATTGACGTCAATGACGGTAAATGGCCCGCC
TGGCATTATGCCCAGTACATGACCTTATGGGACTTTCCTACTTGGCAGTACATCTACGTATTAGTCATCG
CTATTACCATGGTCGAGGTGAGCCCCACGTTCTGCTTCACTCTCCCCATCTCCCCCCCCTCCCCACCCCC
AATTTTGTATTTATTTATTTTTTAATTATTTTGTGCAGCGATGGGGGCGGGGGGGGGGGGGGGCGCGCGC
CAGGCGGGGCGGGGCGGGGCGAGGGGCGGGGCGGGGCGAGGCGGAGAGGTGCGGCGGCAGCCAATCAGAG
CGGCGCGCTCCGAAAGTTTCCTTTTATGGCGAGGCGGCGGCGGCGGCGGCCCTATAAAAAGCGAAGCGCG
CGGCGGGCGGGAGTCGCTGCGCGCTGCCTTCGCCCCGTGCCCCGCTCCGCCGCCGCCTCGCGCCGCCCGC
CCCGGCTCTGACTGACCGCGTTACTCCCACAGGTGAGCGGGCGGGACGGCCCTTCTCCTCCGGGCTGTAA
TTAGCGCTTGGTTTAATGACGGCTTGTTTCTTTTCTGTGGCTGCGTGAAAGCCTTGAGGGGCTCCGGGAG
GGCCCTTTGTGCGGGGGGAGCGGCTCGGGGGGTGCGTGCGTGTGTGTGTGCGTGGGGAGCGCCGCGTGCG
GCTCCGCGCTGCCCGGCGGCTGTGAGCGCTGCGGGCGCGGCGCGGGGCTTTGTGCGCTCCGCAGTGTGCG
CGAGGGGAGCGCGGCCGGGGGCGGTGCCCCGCGGTGCGGGGGGGGCTGCGAGGGGAACAAAGGCTGCGTG
CGGGGTGTGTGCGTGGGGGGGTGAGCAGGGGGTGTGGGCGCGTCGGTCGGGCTGCAACCCCCCCTGCACC
CCCCTCCCCGAGTTGCTGAGCACGGCCCGGCTTCGGGTGCGGGGCTCCGTACGGGGCGTGGCGCGGGGCT
CGCCGTGCCGGGCGGGGGGTGGCGGCAGGTGGGGGTGCCGGGCGGGGCGGGGCCGCCTCGGGCCGGGGAG
GGCTCGGGGGAGGGGCGCGGCGGCCCCCGGAGCGCCGGCGGCTGTCGAGGCGCGGCGAGCCGCAGCCATT
GCCTTTTATGGTAATCGTGCGAGAGGGCGCAGGGACTTCCTTTGTCCCAAATCTGTGCGGAGCCGAAATC
TGGGAGGCGCCGCCGCACCCCCTCTAGCGGGCGCGGGGCGAAGCGGTGCGGCGCCGGCAGGAAGGAAATG
GGCGGGGAGGGCCTTCGTGCGTCGCCGCGCCGCCGTCCCCTTCTCCCTCTCCAGCCTCGGGGCTGTCCGC
GGGGGGACGGCTGCCTTCGGGGGGGACGGGGCAGGGCGGGGTTCGGCTTCTGGCGTGTGACCGGCGGCTC
TAGAGCCTCTGCTAACCATGTTCATGCCTTCTTCTTTTTCCTACAGCTCCTG
Features (pLannotate 1.2.2; 28 found; start..end, strand, type, name):
     48..65      +  misc_feature   MCS (fragment): multiple cloning site
     81..314     +  CDS            FINC_PLEWA (fragment): Experimental evidence at transcript level: Swiss-Prot protein existence level 2. Fibronectins bind cell surfaces and various compounds including collagen, fibrin, heparin, DNA, and actin. Fibronectins are involved in cell adhesion, cell motility, opsonization, wound healing, and maintenance of cell shape. May be involved in osteoblast compaction (By similarity). From Pleurodeles waltl (Iberian ribbed newt).
    387..1628    +  CDS            GCaMP6f (fragment): improved fluorescent protein-based calcium sensor (Chen et al., 2013)
   1710..2051    +  CDS            CCR5TC: zinc-finger domain from the CCR5-224 (+) zinc-finger nuclease that recognizes the left half-site target sequence in the human CCR5 gene (Perez et al., 2008; Gross et al., 2013)
   2109..2225    +  CDS            ZNF720 (fragment): ZN720_HUMAN - Experimental evidence at protein level: Swiss-Prot protein existence level 1. From Homo sapiens (Human).
   2274..2406    +  intron         chimeric intron: chimera between introns from human β-globin and immunoglobulin heavy chain genes
   2415..3003    +  misc_feature   WPRE: woodchuck hepatitis virus posttranscriptional regulatory element
   3007..3023    +  misc_feature   MCS (fragment): pUC18/19 multiple cloning site
   3036..3147    +  polyA_signal   bGH poly(A) signal: bovine growth hormone polyadenylation signal
   3243..3261    -  promoter       T3 promoter: promoter for bacteriophage T3 RNA polymerase
   3320..3394    +  CDS            HBB (fragment): HBB_PONPY - Experimental evidence at transcript level: Swiss-Prot protein existence level 2. Involved in oxygen transport from the lung to the various peripheral tissues. From Pongo pygmaeus (Bornean orangutan).
   3469..3524    +  polyA_signal   β-globin poly(A) signal: rabbit β-globin polyadenylation signal (Gil and Proudfoot, 1987)
   3909..3925    -  protein_bind   lac operator: The lac repressor binds to the lac operator to inhibit transcription in E. coli. This inhibition can be relieved by adding lactose or isopropyl-β-D-thiogalactopyranoside (IPTG). lac repressor encoded by lacI
   3933..3963    -  promoter       lac promoter: promoter for the E. coli lac operon
   3978..3999    -  protein_bind   CAP binding site: CAP binding activates transcription in the presence of cAMP. E. coli catabolite activator protein
   4012..4051    -  CDS            lacI (fragment): lac repressor; lacI; The lac repressor binds to the lac operator to inhibit transcription in E. coli. This inhibition can be relieved by adding lactose or isopropyl-β-D-thiogalactopyranoside (IPTG).
   4058..4080    +  promoter       SV40 promoter (fragment): SV40 enhancer and early promoter
   4104..4239    +  rep_origin     SV40 ori: SV40 origin of replication
   4259..4393    +  polyA_signal   SV40 poly(A) signal: SV40 polyadenylation signal
   4395..4449    -  CDS            lacI (fragment): lac repressor; lacI; The lac repressor binds to the lac operator to inhibit transcription in E. coli. This inhibition can be relieved by adding lactose or isopropyl-β-D-thiogalactopyranoside (IPTG).
   4632..5220    -  rep_origin     ori: high-copy-number ColE1/pMB1/pBR322/pUC origin of replication
   5391..6251    -  CDS            AmpR: β-lactamase; bla; confers resistance to ampicillin, carbenicillin, and related antibiotics
   6252..6356    -  promoter       AmpR promoter: bla
   6387..6405    +  enhancer       CMV enhancer (fragment): human cytomegalovirus immediate early enhancer
   6422..6801    +  enhancer       CMV enhancer: human cytomegalovirus immediate early enhancer
   6803..7079    +  promoter       chicken β-actin promoter: No description available
   7080..8096    +  intron         chimeric intron: chimera between introns from chicken β-actin and rabbit β-globin
   8094..48      +  CDS            HBB (fragment) (across the origin): HBB_LEPEU - Experimental evidence at protein level: Swiss-Prot protein existence level 1. Involved in oxygen transport from the lung to the various peripheral tissues. From Lepus europaeus (European hare).
