[The description below was written by a language model from this plasmid's Addgene catalogue record and pLannotate feature annotations shown in this document.]
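Description:
pCAG_Xph20-GCaMP7f-CCR5TC is a mammalian expression plasmid of about 8.1 kb (8,062 bp catalogued, 8,102 nt in the sequenced record) built on a pCAG backbone. It is propagated in E. coli from a high-copy ColE1/pUC-type origin under ampicillin selection (AmpR with its bla promoter). Expression is driven by the CAG promoter, annotated here as the CMV enhancer, the chicken β-actin promoter and the chicken β-actin/rabbit β-globin chimeric intron. Downstream of the coding region lie a second short chimeric intron, a WPRE to boost transcript stability and expression, and bGH and rabbit β-globin polyadenylation signals. Backbone remnants include an SV40 origin and poly(A) signal and lac promoter/operator fragments.

The payload is a single synthetic fusion protein. At its N-terminus is Xph20, an engineered binder specific for the synaptic scaffold PSD-95. The annotation tool matches this segment to a fibronectin fragment, consistent with a fibronectin-domain-type scaffold, although the record does not state this explicitly. It is followed by the genetically encoded calcium indicator GCaMP7f (labelled by the tool as a GCaMP6f fragment, a close relative), then the CCR5TC zinc-finger domain, and finally a KRAB(A) repressor domain, which corresponds to the segment annotated as a ZNF720 fragment.

The zinc finger plus KRAB arrangement is typical of self-regulating intrabody designs. In these, probe in excess of available target enters the nucleus and represses its own transcription through a zinc-finger binding site, matching expression to target abundance. No such binding site is annotated in this feature table. The construct is intended to place a calcium sensor at endogenous PSD-95, for imaging calcium signals at excitatory postsynaptic sites with minimal perturbation.
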