Addgene plasmid #216534: pCAG_Xph20-GCaMP7f-CCR5TC
Purpose: Encodes a specific PSD-95 binder (Xph20) fused to GCaMP7f, CCR5TC zinc finger, and KRAB(A) transcriptional repressor domain
Depositing lab: Matthieu Sainlos. Depositing organization: CNRS UMR 5297, Institut Interdisciplinaire de Neurosciences (IINS). Publication: Engineering paralog-specific PSD-95 recombinant binders as minimally interfering multimodal probes for advanced imaging techniques. Rimbault C, Breillat C, Compans B, Toulme E, Nunes Vicente F, Fernandez-Monreal M, Mascalchi P, Genuer C, Puente-Munoz V, Gauthereau I, Hosy E, Claverol S, Giannone G, Chamma I, Mackereth CD, Poujol C, Choquet D, Sainlos M. Elife. 2024 Jan 3;13:e69620. doi: 10.7554/eLife.69620. PubMed 38167295.
Backbone
  Vector backbone: pCAG
  Backbone manufacturer: Don B. Arnold lab (USC)
  Total vector size (bp): 8062
  Vector type: Mammalian Expression
Growth in bacteria
  Bacterial resistance: Ampicillin, 100 μg/mL
  Growth temperature: 37°C
  Growth strain: DH5alpha
  Copy number: High Copy
Gene/Insert
  Gene/Insert name: Xph20
  Species: Synthetic
  Insert size (bp): 2160
  Promoter: CAG
  Tag / fusion protein: GCaMP7f
  Cloning method: Restriction Enzyme; 5′ cloning site BglII (not destroyed); 3′ cloning site NheI (not destroyed)
  Sequencing primers: 5′ pCAG-F; 3′ GGTTCTGATGTGCCTGCTCA
Terms and licenses: Academic/Nonprofit Terms; Industry Terms: Not Available to Industry
How to cite: pCAG_Xph20-GCaMP7f-CCR5TC was a gift from Matthieu Sainlos (Addgene plasmid # 216534 ; http://n2t.net/addgene:216534 ; RRID:Addgene_216534)
